Addgene plasmid #116650: pHAGE-RAC1-P29S
Purpose: Lentiviral expression of RAC1 P29S
Depositing lab: Gordon Mills & Kenneth Scott. Depositing organization: Baylor College of Medicine. Publication: Systematic Functional Annotation of Somatic Mutations in Cancer. Ng PK, Li J, Jeong KJ, Shao S, Chen H, Tsang YH, Sengupta S, Wang Z, Bhavana VH, Tran R, Soewito S, Minussi DC, Moreno D, Kong K, Dogruluk T, Lu H, Gao J, Tokheim C, Zhou DC, Johnson AM, Zeng J, Ip CKM, Ju Z, Wester M, Yu S, Li Y, Vellano CP, Schultz N, Karchin R, Ding L, Lu Y, Cheung LWT, Chen K, Shaw KR, Meric-Bernstam F, Scott KL, Yi S, Sahni N, Liang H, Mills GB. Cancer Cell. 2018 Mar 12;33(3):450-462.e10. doi: 10.1016/j.ccell.2018.01.021. PubMed 29533785.
Backbone
  Vector backbone: pHAGE
  Vector type: Lentiviral
Growth in bacteria
  Bacterial resistance: Ampicillin, 100 μg/mL
  Growth temperature: 37°C
  Growth strain: Stbl3
  Copy number: High Copy
Gene/Insert
  Gene/Insert name: RAC1
  Species: H. sapiens (human)
  Mutation: P29S
  Entrez Gene: RAC1 (a.k.a. MIG5, MRD48, Rac-1, TC-25, p21-Rac1)
  Cloning method: Gateway Cloning
Terms and licenses: Academic/Nonprofit Terms; Industry Terms: Not Available to Industry
How to cite: pHAGE-RAC1-P29S was a gift from Gordon Mills & Kenneth Scott (Addgene plasmid # 116650 ; http://n2t.net/addgene:116650 ; RRID:Addgene_116650)
