[The description below was written by a language model from this plasmid's Addgene catalogue record and pLannotate feature annotations shown in this document.]
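Description:
pHAGE-RAC1-P29S is an HIV-1-based lentiviral expression plasmid of about 9.2 kb, built on the pHAGE backbone to deliver the human small GTPase RAC1 carrying the P29S substitution into mammalian cells. In bacteria it is maintained by a high-copy ColE1/pUC-type origin and selected with ampicillin through the bla gene. The record lists a recombination-deficient strain (Stbl3), which is the usual choice for plasmids with repeated LTRs. The viral portion includes a truncated 5' LTR, the Ψ packaging signal with an adjoining gag fragment, the Rev response element for Rev-dependent nuclear export of the genomic RNA, and the cPPT/CTS. It ends in a ΔU3 self-inactivating 3' LTR, so the integrated provirus lacks LTR promoter activity. Packaging functions are not encoded on this plasmid and must be supplied in trans.

Between the LTRs, the constitutive human EF-1α promoter drives the RAC1 open reading frame, which was introduced by Gateway recombination and is flanked by attB1 and attB2 sites. Short T3 and T7 promoter sequences, a partial attB4 site and a V5 epitope sequence lie downstream of the insert. The record does not indicate whether the V5 tag is translated in frame with RAC1. An EMCV IRES followed by EGFP allows the reporter to be translated from the same transcript, so transduced cells can be identified by fluorescence. A WPRE before the 3' LTR enhances transcript expression. No mammalian drug-selection marker is annotated. The construct comes from a collection made for the systematic functional annotation of somatic cancer mutations, and it is suited to stable expression of this RAC1 variant in cell-based assays.
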