Features (pLannotate 1.2.2; 30 found; start..end, strand, type, name):
    377..634     +  LTR            5' LTR (truncated): truncated 5' long terminal repeat (LTR) from HIV-1
    681..806     +  misc_feature   HIV-1 Ψ: packaging signal of human immunodeficiency virus type 1
    790..1128    +  CDS            HIV-1 gag (fragment): gag protein from human immunodeficiency virus 1; gag
   1303..1536    +  misc_feature   RRE: The Rev response element (RRE) of HIV-1 allows for Rev-dependent mRNA export from the nucleus to the cytoplasm.
   1913..2013    +  CDS            Rev (fragment): human immunodeficiency virus 1 (HIV-1) Rev protein; rev; enhances nuclear export of unspliced and incompletely spliced viral mRNAs
   2058..2175    +  misc_feature   cPPT/CTS: central polypurine tract and central termination sequence of HIV-1
   2223..3401    +  promoter       EF-1α promoter: strong constitutive promoter for human elongation factor EF-1α
   3422..3442    +  protein_bind   attB1: mutant version of attB; core recombination site for the Gateway® BP reaction BP Clonase™
   3448..4025    +  CDS            Rac1 (fragment): human Rac family small GTPase 1
   4028..4052    -  protein_bind   attB2: mutant version of attB; recombination site for the Gateway® BP reaction BP Clonase™
   4060..4078    +  promoter       T3 promoter: promoter for bacteriophage T3 RNA polymerase
   4104..4122    -  promoter       T7 promoter: promoter for bacteriophage T7 RNA polymerase
   4128..4146    -  protein_bind   attB4 (fragment): mutant version of attB; core recombination site for the Gateway® BP reaction BP Clonase™
   4202..4243    +  CDS            V5 tag: epitope tag from simian virus 5
   4369..4831    +  misc_feature   IRES: internal ribosome entry site (IRES) of the encephalomyocarditis virus (EMCV)
   4845..5564    +  CDS            EGFP: the original enhanced GFP (Yang et al., 1996) mammalian codon-optimized
   5578..6166    +  misc_feature   WPRE: woodchuck hepatitis virus posttranscriptional regulatory element
   6174..6239    +  CDS            nef (fragment): NEF_HV1Z2 - Experimental evidence at protein level: Swiss-Prot protein existence level 1. Extracellular Nef protein targets CD4(+) T-lymphocytes for apoptosis by interacting with CXCR4 surface receptors. From Human immunodeficiency virus type 1 group M subtype D (isolate Z2/CDC-Z34) (HIV-1).
   6241..6474    +  LTR            3' LTR (ΔU3): self-inactivating 3' long terminal repeat (LTR) from HIV-1
   6679..6783    +  promoter       AmpR promoter: bla
   6784..7644    +  CDS            AmpR: β-lactamase; bla; confers resistance to ampicillin, carbenicillin, and related antibiotics
   7815..8403    +  rep_origin     ori: high-copy-number ColE1/pMB1/pBR322/pUC origin of replication
   8586..8640    +  CDS            lacI (fragment): lac repressor; lacI; The lac repressor binds to the lac operator to inhibit transcription in E. coli. This inhibition can be relieved by adding lactose or isopropyl-β-D-thiogalactopyranoside (IPTG).
   8646..8739    +  rep_origin     SV40 ori (fragment): SV40 origin of replication
   8764..8801    +  CDS            lacI (fragment): lac repressor; lacI; The lac repressor binds to the lac operator to inhibit transcription in E. coli. This inhibition can be relieved by adding lactose or isopropyl-β-D-thiogalactopyranoside (IPTG).
   8814..8835    +  protein_bind   CAP binding site: CAP binding activates transcription in the presence of cAMP. E. coli catabolite activator protein
   8850..8880    +  promoter       lac promoter: promoter for the E. coli lac operon
   8888..8904    +  protein_bind   lac operator: The lac repressor binds to the lac operator to inhibit transcription in E. coli. This inhibition can be relieved by adding lactose or isopropyl-β-D-thiogalactopyranoside (IPTG). lac repressor encoded by lacI
   8938..9021    +  polyA_signal   SV40 poly(A) signal (fragment): SV40 polyadenylation signal
   9188..329     +  CDS            nef (fragment) (across the origin): NEF_HV1BR - Experimental evidence at protein level: Swiss-Prot protein existence level 1. Extracellular Nef protein targets CD4(+) T-lymphocytes for apoptosis by interacting with CXCR4 surface receptors (PubMed:14990729). From Human immunodeficiency virus type 1 group M subtype B (isolate BRU/LAI) (HIV-1).
>Addgene plasmid #116650 | pHAGE-RAC1-P29S | addgene full sequence | sequence record 252802 | Addgene NGS Result
TGGAAGGGCTAATTCACTCCCAAAGAAGACAAGATATCCTTGATCTGTGGATCTACCACACACAAGGCTA
CTTCCCTGATTAGCAGAACTACACACCAGGGCCAGGGGTCAGATATCCACTGACCTTTGGATGGTGCTAC
AAGCTAGTACCAGTTGAGCCAGATAAGGTAGAAGAGGCCAATAAAGGAGAGAACACCAGCTTGTTACACC
CTGTGAGCCTGCATGGGATGGATGACCCGGAGAGAGAAGTGTTAGAGTGGAGGTTTGACAGCCGCCTAGC
ATTTCATCACGTGGCCCGAGAGCTGCATCCGGAGTACTTCAAGAACTGCTGATATCGAGCTTGCTACAAG
GGACTTTCCGCTGGGGACTTTCCAGGGAGGCGTGGCCTGGGCGGGACTGGGGAGTGGCGAGCCCTCAGAT
CCTGCATATAAGCAGCTGCTTTTTGCCTGTACTGGGTCTCTCTGGTTAGACCAGATCTGAGCCTGGGAGC
TCTCTGGCTAACTAGGGAACCCACTGCTTAAGCCTCAATAAAGCTTGCCTTGAGTGCTTCAAGTAGTGTG
TGCCCGTCTGTTGTGTGACTCTGGTAACTAGAGATCCCTCAGACCCTTTTAGTCAGTGTGGAAAATCTCT
AGCAGTGGCGCCCGAACAGGGACTTGAAAGCGAAAGGGAAACCAGAGGAGCTCTCTCGACGCAGGACTCG
GCTTGCTGAAGCGCGCACGGCAAGAGGCGAGGGGCGGCGACTGGTGAGTACGCCAAAAATTTTGACTAGC
GGAGGCTAGAAGGAGAGAGATGGGTGCGAGAGCGTCAGTATTAAGCGGGGGAGAATTAGATCGCGATGGG
AAAAAATTCGGTTAAGGCCAGGGGGAAAGAAAAAATATAAATTAAAACATATAGTATGGGCAAGCAGGGA
GCTAGAACGATTCGCAGTTAATCCTGGCCTGTTAGAAACATCAGAAGGCTGTAGACAAATACTGGGACAG
CTACAACCATCCCTTCAGACAGGATCAGAAGAACTTAGATCATTATATAATACAGTAGCAACCCTCTATT
GTGTGCATCAAAGGATAGAGATAAAAGACACCAAGGAAGCTTTAGACAAGATAGAGGAAGAGCAAAACAA
AAGTAAGACCACCGCACAGCAAGCGGCCGGCCGCTGATCTTCAGACCTGGAGGAGGAGATATGAGGGACA
ATTGGAGAAGTGAATTATATAAATATAAAGTAGTAAAAATTGAACCATTAGGAGTAGCACCCACCAAGGC
AAAGAGAAGAGTGGTGCAGAGAGAAAAAAGAGCAGTGGGAATAGGAGCTTTGTTCCTTGGGTTCTTGGGA
GCAGCAGGAAGCACTATGGGCGCAGCGTCAATGACGCTGACGGTACAGGCCAGACAATTATTGTCTGGTA
TAGTGCAGCAGCAGAACAATTTGCTGAGGGCTATTGAGGCGCAACAGCATCTGTTGCAACTCACAGTCTG
GGGCATCAAGCAGCTCCAGGCAAGAATCCTGGCTGTGGAAAGATACCTAAAGGATCAACAGCTCCTGGGG
ATTTGGGGTTGCTCTGGAAAACTCATTTGCACCACTGCTGTGCCTTGGAATGCTAGTTGGAGTAATAAAT
CTCTGGAACAGATTTGGAATCACACGACCTGGATGGAGTGGGACAGAGAAATTAACAATTACACAAGCTT
AATACACTCCTTAATTGAAGAATCGCAAAACCAGCAAGAAAAGAATGAACAAGAATTATTGGAATTAGAT
AAATGGGCAAGTTTGTGGAATTGGTTTAACATAACAAATTGGCTGTGGTATATAAAATTATTCATAATGA
TAGTAGGAGGCTTGGTAGGTTTAAGAATAGTTTTTGCTGTACTTTCTATAGTGAATAGAGTTAGGCAGGG
ATATTCACCATTATCGTTTCAGACCCACCTCCCAACCCCGAGGGGACCCGACAGGCCCGAAGGAATAGAA
GAAGAAGGTGGAGAGAGAGACAGAGACAGATCCATTCGATTAGTGAACGGATCTCGACGGTATCGCCGAA
TTCACAAATGGCAGTATTCATCCACAATTTTAAAAGAAAAGGGGGGATTGGGGGGTACAGTGCAGGGGAA
AGAATAGTAGACATAATAGCAACAGACATACAAACTAAAGAATTACAAAAACAAATTACAAAAATTCAAA
ATTTTCGGGTTTATTACAGGGACAGCAGAGATCCAGTTTGGACTAGTCGTGAGGCTCCGGTGCCCGTCAG
TGGGCAGAGCGCACATCGCCCACAGTCCCCGAGAAGTTGGGGGGAGGGGTCGGCAATTGAACCGGTGCCT
AGAGAAGGTGGCGCGGGGTAAACTGGGAAAGTGATGTCGTGTACTGGCTCCGCCTTTTTCCCGAGGGTGG
GGGAGAACCGTATATAAGTGCAGTAGTCGCCGTGAACGTTCTTTTTCGCAACGGGTTTGCCGCCAGAACA
CAGGTAAGTGCCGTGTGTGGTTCCCGCGGGCCTGGCCTCTTTACGGGTTATGGCCCTTGCGTGCCTTGAA
TTACTTCCACCTGGCTGCAGTACGTGATTCTTGATCCCGAGCTTCGGGTTGGAAGTGGGTGGGAGAGTTC
GAGGCCTTGCGCTTAAGGAGCCCCTTCGCCTCGTGCTTGAGTTGAGGCCTGGCCTGGGCGCTGGGGCCGC
CGCGTGCGAATCTGGTGGCACCTTCGCGCCTGTCTCGCTGCTTTCGATAAGTCTCTAGCCATTTAAAATT
TTTGATGACCTGCTGCGACGCTTTTTTTCTGGCAAGATAGTCTTGTAAATGCGGGCCAAGATCTGCACAC
TGGTATTTCGGTTTTTGGGGCCGCGGGCGGCGACGGGGCCCGTGCGTCCCAGCGCACATGTTCGGCGAGG
CGGGGCCTGCGAGCGCGGCCACCGAGAATCGGACGGGGGTAGTCTCAAGCTGGCCGGCCTGCTCTGGTGC
CTGGCCTCGCGCCGCCGTGTATCGCCCCGCCCTGGGCGGCAAGGCTGGCCCGGTCGGCACCAGTTGCGTG
AGCGGAAAGATGGCCGCTTCCCGGCCCTGCTGCAGGGAGCTCAAAATGGAGGACGCGGCGCTCGGGAGAG
CGGGCGGGTGAGTCACCCACACAAAGGAAAAGGGCCTTTCCGTCCTCAGCCGTCGCTTCATGTGACTCCA
CGGAGTACCGGGCGCCGTCCAGGCACCTCGATTAGTTCTCGAGCTTTTGGAGTACGTCGTCTTTAGGTTG
GGGGGAGGGGTTTTATGCGATGGAGTTTCCCCACACTGAGTGGGTGGAGACTGAAGTTAGGCCAGCTTGG
CACTTGATGTAATTCTCCTTGGAATTTGCCCTTTTTGAGTTTGGATCTTGGTTCATTCTCAAGCCTCAGA
CAGTGGTTCAAAGTTTTTTTCTTCCATTTCAGGTGTCGTGAAGCGGCCCTGCAGATATCAACAAGTTTGT
ACAAAAAAGCAGGCACCATGCAGGCCATCAAGTGTGTGGTGGTGGGAGACGGAGCTGTAGGTAAAACTTG
CCTACTGATCAGTTACACAACCAATGCATTTTCTGGAGAATATATCCCTACTGTCTTTGACAATTATTCT
GCCAATGTTATGGTAGATGGAAAACCGGTGAATCTGGGCTTATGGGATACAGCTGGACAAGAAGATTATG
ACAGATTACGCCCCCTATCCTATCCGCAAACAGATGTGTTCTTAATTTGCTTTTCCCTTGTGAGTCCTGC
ATCATTTGAAAATGTCCGTGCAAAGTGGTATCCTGAGGTGCGGCACCACTGTCCCAACACTCCCATCATC
CTAGTGGGAACTAAACTTGATCTTAGGGATGATAAAGACACGATCGAGAAACTGAAGGAGAAGAAGCTGA
TTCCCATCACCTATCCGCAGGGTCTAGCCATGGCTAAGGAGATTGGTGCTGTAAAATACCTGGAGTGCTC
GGCGCTCACACAGCGAGGCCTCAAGACAGTGTTTGACGAAGCGATCCGAGCAGTCCTCTGCCCGCCTCCC
GTGAAGAAGAGGAAGAGAAAATGCCTGCTGTTGTAGAACCCAGCTTTCTTGTACAAAGTGGTGATATCCA
ATTAACCCTCACTAAAGGTAGATAATGTGAAGTAATAAGTGACCCTATAGTGAGTCGTATTACCACCCAA
CTTTTCTATACAAAGTGGTTGATATCCAGCACAGTGGCGGCCGCTCGAGTCTAGAGGGCCCGCGGTTCGA
AGGTAAGCCTATCCCTAACCCTCTCCTCGGTCTCGATTCTACGCGTACCGGTTAGTAATGAGATCCCTCC
CCCCCCCCTAACGTTACTGGCCGAAGCCGCTTGGAATAAGGCCGGTGTGCGTTTGTCTATATGTTATTTT
CCACCATATTGCCGTCTTTTGGCAATGTGAGGGCCCGGAAACCTGGCCCTGTCTTCTTGACGAGCATTCC
TAGGGGTCTTTCCCCTCTCGCCAAAGGAATGCAAGGTCTGTTGAATGTCGTGAAGGAAGCAGTTCCTCTG
GAAGCTTCTTGAAGACAAACAACGTCTGTAGCGACCCTTTGCAGGCAGCGGAACCCCCCACCTGGCGACA
GGTGCCTCTGCGGCCAAAAGCCACGTGTATAAGATACACCTGCAAAGGCGGCACAACCCCAGTGCCACGT
TGTGAGTTGGATAGTTGTGGAAAGAGTCAAATGGCTCTCCTCAAGCGTATTCAACAAGGGGCTGAAGGAT
GCCCAGAAGGTACCCCATTGTATGGGATCTGATCTGGGGCCTCGGTGCACATGCTTTACATGTGTTTAGT
CGAGGTTAAAAAAACGTCTAGGCCCCCCGAACCACGGGGACGTGGTTTTCCTTTGAAAAACACGATGATA
ATATGGCCACACATATGGTGAGCAAGGGCGAGGAGCTGTTCACCGGGGTGGTGCCCATCCTGGTCGAGCT
GGACGGCGACGTAAACGGCCACAAGTTCAGCGTGTCCGGCGAGGGCGAGGGCGATGCCACCTACGGCAAG
CTGACCCTGAAGTTCATCTGCACCACCGGCAAGCTGCCCGTGCCCTGGCCCACCCTCGTGACCACCCTGA
CCTACGGCGTGCAGTGCTTCAGCCGCTACCCCGACCACATGAAGCAGCACGACTTCTTCAAGTCCGCCAT
GCCCGAAGGCTACGTCCAGGAGCGCACCATCTTCTTCAAGGACGACGGCAACTACAAGACCCGCGCCGAG
GTGAAGTTCGAGGGCGACACCCTGGTGAACCGCATCGAGCTGAAGGGCATCGACTTCAAGGAGGACGGCA
ACATCCTGGGGCACAAGCTGGAGTACAACTACAACAGCCACAACGTCTATATCATGGCCGACAAGCAGAA
GAACGGCATCAAGGTGAACTTCAAGATCCGCCACAACATCGAGGACGGCAGCGTGCAGCTCGCCGACCAC
TACCAGCAGAACACCCCCATCGGCGACGGCCCCGTGCTGCTGCCCGACAACCACTACCTGAGCACCCAGT
CCGCCCTGAGCAAAGACCCCAACGAGAAGCGCGATCACATGGTCCTGCTGGAGTTCGTGACCGCCGCCGG
GATCACTCTCGGCATGGACGAGCTGTACAAGTAAATCGATAGATCCTAATCAACCTCTGGATTACAAAAT
TTGTGAAAGATTGACTGGTATTCTTAACTATGTTGCTCCTTTTACGCTATGTGGATACGCTGCTTTAATG
CCTTTGTATCATGCTATTGCTTCCCGTATGGCTTTCATTTTCTCCTCCTTGTATAAATCCTGGTTGCTGT
CTCTTTATGAGGAGTTGTGGCCCGTTGTCAGGCAACGTGGCGTGGTGTGCACTGTGTTTGCTGACGCAAC
CCCCACTGGTTGGGGCATTGCCACCACCTGTCAGCTCCTTTCCGGGACTTTCGCTTTCCCCCTCCCTATT
GCCACGGCGGAACTCATCGCCGCCTGCCTTGCCCGCTGCTGGACAGGGGCTCGGCTGTTGGGCACTGACA
ATTCCGTGGTGTTGTCGGGGAAATCATCGTCCTTTCCTTGGCTGCTCGCCTGTGTTGCCACCTGGATTCT
GCGCGGGACGTCCTTCTGCTACGTCCCTTCGGCCCTCAATCCAGCGGACCTTCCTTCCCGCGGCCTGCTG
CCGGCTCTGCGGCCTCTTCCGCGTCTTCGCCTTCGCCCTCAGACGAGTCGGATCTCCCTTTGGGCCGCCT
CCCCGCCTGAGATCCTTTAAGACCAATGACTTACAAGGCAGCTGTAGATCTTAGCCACTTTTTAAAAGAA
AAGGGGGGACTGGAAGGGCTAATTCACTCCCAACGAAGACAAGATCTGCTTTTTGCTTGTACTGGGTCTC
TCTGGTTAGACCAGATCTGAGCCTGGGAGCTCTCTGGCTAACTAGGGAACCCACTGCTTAAGCCTCAATA
AAGCTTGCCTTGAGTGCTTCAAGTAGTGTGTGCCCGTCTGTTGTGTGACTCTGGTAACTAGAGATCCCTC
AGACCCTTTTAGTCAGTGTGGAAAATCTCTAGCAGTAGTAGTTCATGTCATCTTATTATTCAGTATTTAT
AACTTGCAAAGAAATGAATATCAGAGAGTGAGAGGCCCGGGTTAATTAAGGAAAGGGCTAGATCATTCTT
GAAGACGAAAGGGCCTCGTGATACGCCTATTTTTATAGGTTAATGTCATGATAATAATGGTTTCTTAGAC
GTCAGGTGGCACTTTTCGGGGAAATGTGCGCGGAACCCCTATTTGTTTATTTTTCTAAATACATTCAAAT
ATGTATCCGCTCATGAGACAATAACCCTGATAAATGCTTCAATAATATTGAAAAAGGAAGAGTATGAGTA
TTCAACATTTCCGTGTCGCCCTTATTCCCTTTTTTGCGGCATTTTGCCTTCCTGTTTTTGCTCACCCAGA
AACGCTGGTGAAAGTAAAAGATGCTGAAGATCAGTTGGGTGCACGAGTGGGTTACATCGAACTGGATCTC
AACAGCGGTAAGATCCTTGAGAGTTTTCGCCCCGAAGAACGTTTTCCAATGATGAGCACTTTTAAAGTTC
TGCTATGTGGCGCGGTATTATCCCGTGTTGACGCCGGGCAAGAGCAACTCGGTCGCCGCATACACTATTC
TCAGAATGACTTGGTTGAGTACTCACCAGTCACAGAAAAGCATCTTACGGATGGCATGACAGTAAGAGAA
TTATGCAGTGCTGCCATAACCATGAGTGATAACACTGCGGCCAACTTACTTCTGACAACGATCGGAGGAC
CGAAGGAGCTAACCGCTTTTTTGCACAACATGGGGGATCATGTAACTCGCCTTGATCGTTGGGAACCGGA
GCTGAATGAAGCCATACCAAACGACGAGCGTGACACCACGATGCCTGTAGCAATGGCAACAACGTTGCGC
AAACTATTAACTGGCGAACTACTTACTCTAGCTTCCCGGCAACAATTAATAGACTGGATGGAGGCGGATA
AAGTTGCAGGACCACTTCTGCGCTCGGCCCTTCCGGCTGGCTGGTTTATTGCTGATAAATCTGGAGCCGG
TGAGCGTGGGTCTCGCGGTATCATTGCAGCACTGGGGCCAGATGGTAAGCCCTCCCGTATCGTAGTTATC
TACACGACGGGGAGTCAGGCAACTATGGATGAACGAAATAGACAGATCGCTGAGATAGGTGCCTCACTGA
TTAAGCATTGGTAACTGTCAGACCAAGTTTACTCATATATACTTTAGATTGATTTAAAACTTCATTTTTA
ATTTAAAAGGATCTAGGTGAAGATCCTTTTTGATAATCTCATGACCAAAATCCCTTAACGTGAGTTTTCG
TTCCACTGAGCGTCAGACCCCGTAGAAAAGATCAAAGGATCTTCTTGAGATCCTTTTTTTCTGCGCGTAA
TCTGCTGCTTGCAAACAAAAAAACCACCGCTACCAGCGGTGGTTTGTTTGCCGGATCAAGAGCTACCAAC
TCTTTTTCCGAAGGTAACTGGCTTCAGCAGAGCGCAGATACCAAATACTGTTCTTCTAGTGTAGCCGTAG
TTAGGCCACCACTTCAAGAACTCTGTAGCACCGCCTACATACCTCGCTCTGCTAATCCTGTTACCAGTGG
CTGCTGCCAGTGGCGATAAGTCGTGTCTTACCGGGTTGGACTCAAGACGATAGTTACCGGATAAGGCGCA
GCGGTCGGGCTGAACGGGGGGTTCGTGCACACAGCCCAGCTTGGAGCGAACGACCTACACCGAACTGAGA
TACCTACAGCGTGAGCTATGAGAAAGCGCCACGCTTCCCGAAGGGAGAAAGGCGGACAGGTATCCGGTAA
GCGGCAGGGTCGGAACAGGAGAGCGCACGAGGGAGCTTCCAGGGGGAAACGCCTGGTATCTTTATAGTCC
TGTCGGGTTTCGCCACCTCTGACTTGAGCGTCGATTTTTGTGATGCTCGTCAGGGGGGCGGAGCCTATGG
AAAAACGCCAGCAACGCGGCCTTTTTACGGTTCCTGGCCTTTTGCTGGCCTTTTGCTCACATGTTCTTTC
CTGCGTTATCCCCTGATTCTGTGGATAACCGTATTACCGCCTTTGAGTGAGCTGATACCGCTCGCCGCAG
CCGAACGACCGAGCGCAGCGAGTCAGTGAGCGAGGAAGCGGAAGAGCGCCCAATACGCAAACCGCCTCTC
CCCGCGCGTTGGCCGATTCATTAATGCAGCAAGCTCATGGCTGACTAATTTTTTTTATTTATGCAGAGGC
CGAGGCCGCCTCGGCCTCTGAGCTATTCCAGAAGTAGTGAGGAGGCTTTTTTGGAGGCCTAGGCTTTTGC
AAAAAGCTCCCCGTGGCACGACAGGTTTCCCGACTGGAAAGCGGGCAGTGAGCGCAACGCAATTAATGTG
AGTTAGCTCACTCATTAGGCACCCCAGGCTTTACACTTTATGCTTCCGGCTCGTATGTTGTGTGGAATTG
TGAGCGGATAACAATTTCACACAGGAAACAGCTATGACATGATTACGAATTTCACAAATAAAGCATTTTT
TTCACTGCATTCTAGTTGTGGTTTGTCCAAACTCATCAATGTATCTTATCATGTCTGGATCAACTGGATA
ACTCAAGCTAACCAAAATCATCCCAAACTTCCCACCCCATACCCTATTACCACTGCCAATTACCTGTGGT
TTCATTTACTCTAAACCTGTGATTCCTCTGAATTATTTTCATTTTAAAGAAATTGTATTTGTTAAATATG
TACTACAAACTTAGTAGT
