>Addgene plasmid #116650 | pHAGE-RAC1-P29S | depositor partial sequence | sequence record 219525 | insert
ATGCAGGCCATCAAGTGTGTGGTGGTGGGAGACGGAGCTGTAGGTAAAACTTGCCTACTGATCAGTTACA
CAACCAATGCATTTTCTGGAGAATATATCCCTACTGTCTTTGACAATTATTCTGCCAATGTTATGGTAGA
TGGAAAACCGGTGAATCTGGGCTTATGGGATACAGCTGGACAAGAAGATTATGACAGATTACGCCCCCTA
TCCTATCCGCAAACAGATGTGTTCTTAATTTGCTTTTCCCTTGTGAGTCCTGCATCATTTGAAAATGTCC
GTGCAAAGTGGTATCCTGAGGTGCGGCACCACTGTCCCAACACTCCCATCATCCTAGTGGGAACTAAACT
TGATCTTAGGGATGATAAAGACACGATCGAGAAACTGAAGGAGAAGAAGCTGATTCCCATCACCTATCCG
CAGGGTCTAGCCATGGCTAAGGAGATTGGTGCTGTAAAATACCTGGAGTGCTCGGCGCTCACACAGCGAG
GCCTCAAGACAGTGTTTGACGAAGCGATCCGAGCAGTCCTCTGCCCGCCTCCCGTGAAGAAGAGGAAGAG
AAAATGCCTGCTGTTGTAA
